>Addgene plasmid #65330 | pRS424-URR | depositor full sequence | sequence record 137930 | pRS424-URR sequence 9980 bps
GGCCCTCTAAGCACAGTCGCGCGTCCGAACCTAGCTCTACTTTAGAGGCCCCGGATTCTGGTGCTCGTAG
ACCGCAGAACCGATTGGGGGGATGTACAACAATATTTGTTAGTCACCTTTGGGTCACGATCTCCCACCTT
ACTGGAATTTAGTCCCTGCTATAATTTGCCTTGCATATAAGTTGCGTTACTTCAGCGTCCTAACCGCACC
CTTAGCACGAAGACAGATTTGTTCATTCCCATACTCCGGCGTTGGCAGGGGGTTCGCATGTCCCACGTGA
AACGTTGCTAAACCCTCAGGTTTCTGAGCGACAAAAGCTTTAAACGGGAGTTCGCGCTCATAACTTGGTC
CGAATGCGGGTTCTTGCATCGTTCGACTGAGTTTGTTTCATGTAGAACGGGCGCAAAGTATACTTAGTTC
AATCTTCAATACCTCGTATCATTGTACACCTGCCGGTCACCACCCAACGATGTGGGGACGGCGTTGCAAC
TTCGAGGACCTCGAGACCCCATTGGAATTCGCGGCCGCTTCTAGAGCAATACGCAAACCGCCTCTCCCCG
CGCGTTGGCCGATTCATTAATGCAGCTGGCACGACAGGTTTCCCGACTGGAAAGCGGGCAGTGAGCGCAA
CGCAATTAATGTGAGTTAGCTCACTCATTAGGCACCCCAGGCTTTACACTTTATGCTTCCGGCTCGTATG
TTGTGTGGAATTGTGAGCGGATAACAATTTCACACATACTAGAGAAAGAGGAGAAATACTAGATGGCTTC
CTCCGAAGACGTTATCAAAGAGTTCATGCGTTTCAAAGTTCGTATGGAAGGTTCCGTTAACGGTCACGAG
TTCGAAATCGAAGGTGAAGGTGAAGGTCGTCCGTACGAAGGTACCCAGACCGCTAAACTGAAAGTTACCA
AAGGTGGTCCGCTGCCGTTCGCTTGGGACATCCTGTCCCCGCAGTTCCAGTACGGTTCCAAAGCTTACGT
TAAACACCCGGCTGACATCCCGGACTACCTGAAACTGTCCTTCCCGGAAGGTTTCAAATGGGAACGTGTT
ATGAACTTCGAAGACGGTGGTGTTGTTACCGTTACCCAGGACTCCTCCCTGCAAGACGGTGAGTTCATCT
ACAAAGTTAAACTGCGTGGTACCAACTTCCCGTCCGACGGTCCGGTTATGCAGAAAAAAACCATGGGTTG
GGAAGCTTCCACCGAACGTATGTACCCGGAAGACGGTGCTCTGAAAGGTGAAATCAAAATGCGTCTGAAA
CTGAAAGACGGTGGTCACTACGACGCTGAAGTTAAAACCACCTACATGGCTAAAAAACCGGTTCAGCTGC
CGGGTGCTTACAAAACCGACATCAAACTGGACATCACCTCCCACAACGAAGACTACACCATCGTTGAACA
GTACGAACGTGCTGAAGGTCGTCACTCCACCGGTGCTTAATAACGCTGATAGTGCTAGTGTAGATCGCTA
CTAGAGCCAGGCATCAAATAAAACGAAAGGCTCAGTCGAAAGACTGGGCCTTTCGTTTTATCTGTTGTTT
GTCGGTGAACGCTCTCTACTAGAGTCACACTGGCTCACCTTCGGGTGGGCCTTTCTGCGTTTATATACTA
GTAGCGGCCGCTGCAGTCAGACGGTCTCATGAGCTGTGCGGTATTTCACACCGCATATCGACGGTCGAGG
AGAACTTCTAGTATATCCACATACCTAATATTATTGCCTTATTAAAAATGGAATCCCAACAATTACATCA
AAATCCACATTCTCTTCAAAATCAATTGTCCTGTACTTCCTTGTTCATGTGTGTTCAAAAACGTTATATT
TATAGGATAATTATACTCTATTTCTCAACAAGTAATTGGTTGTTTGGCCGAGCGGTCTAAGGCGCCTGAT
TCAAGAAATATCTTGACCGCAGTTAACTGTGGGAATACTCAGGTATCGTAAGATGCAAGAGTTCGAATCT
CTTAGCAACCATTATTTTTTTCCTCAACATAACGAGAACACACAGGGGCGCTATCGCACAGAATCAAATT
CGATGACTGGAAATTTTTTGTTAATTTCAGAGGTCGCCTGACGCATATACCTTTTTCAACTGAAAAATTG
GGAGAAAAAGGAAAGGTGAGAGCGCCGGAACCGGCTTTTCATATAGAATAGAGAAGCGTTCATGACTAAA
TGCTTGCATCACAATACTTGAAGTTGACAATATTATTTAAGGACCTATTGTTTTTTCCAATAGGTGGTTA
GCAATCGTCTTACTTTCTAACTTTTCTTACCTTTTACATTTCAGCAATATATATATATATATTTCAAGGA
TATACCATTCTAATGTCTGCCCCTAAGAAGATCGTCGTTTTGCCAGGTGACCACGTTGGTCAAGAAATCA
CAGCCGAAGCCATTAAGGTTCTTAAAGCTATTTCTGATGTTCGTTCCAATGTCAAGTTCGATTTCGAAAA
TCATTTAATTGGTGGTGCTGCTATCGATGCTACAGGTGTTCCACTTCCAGATGAGGCGCTGGAAGCCTCC
AAGAAGGTTGATGCCGTTTTGTTAGGTGCTGTGGGTGGTCCTAAATGGGGTACCGGTAGTGTTAGACCTG
AACAAGGTTTACTAAAAATCCGTAAAGAACTTCAATTGTACGCCAACTTAAGACCATGTAACTTTGCATC
CGACTCTCTTTTAGACTTATCTCCAATCAAGCCACAATTTGCTAAAGGTACTGACTTCGTTGTTGTCAGA
GAATTAGTGGGAGGTATTTACTTTGGTAAGAGAAAGGAAGACGATGGTGATGGTGTCGCTTGGGATAGTG
AACAATACACCGTTCCAGAAGTGCAAAGAATCACAAGAATGGCCGCTTTCATGGCCCTACAACATGAGCC
ACCATTGCCTATTTGGTCCTTGGATAAAGCTAATGTTTTGGCCTCTTCAAGATTATGGAGAAAAACTGTG
GAGGAAACCATCAAGAACGAATTCCCTACATTGAAGGTTCAACATCAATTGATTGATTCTGCCGCCATGA
TCCTAGTTAAGAACCCAACCCACCTAAATGGTATTATAATCACCAGCAACATGTTTGGTGATATCATCTC
CGATGAAGCCTCCGTTATCCCAGGTTCCTTGGGTTTGTTGCCATCTGCGTCCTTGGCCTCTTTGCCAGAC
AAGAACACCGCATTTGGTTTGTACGAACCATGCCACGGTTCTGCTCCAGATTTGCCAAAGAATAAGGTTG
ACCCTATCGCCACTATCTTGTCTGCTGCAATGATGTTGAAATTGTCATTGAACTTGCCTGAAGAAGGTAA
GGCCATTGAAGATGCAGTTAAAAAGGTTTTGGATGCAGGTATCAGAACTGGTGATTTAGGTGGTTCCAAC
AGTACCACCGAAGTCGGTGATGCTGTCGCCGAAGAAGTTAAGAAAATCCTTGCTTAAAAAGATTCTCTTT
TTTTATGATATTTGTACATAAACTTTATAAATGAAATTCATAATAGAAACGACACGAAATTACAAAATGG
AATATGTTCATAGGGTAGACGAAACTATATACGCAATCTACATACATTTATCAAGAAGGAGAAAAAGGAG
GATAGTAAAGGAATACAGGTAAGCAAATTGATACTAATGGCTCAACGTGATAAGGAAAAAGAATTGCACT
TTAACATTAATATTGACAAGGAGGAGGGCACCACACAAAAAGTTAGGTGTAACAGAAAATCATGAAACTA
CGATTCCTAATTTGATATTGGAGGATTTTCTCTAAAAAAAAAAAAATACAACAAATAAAAAACACTCAAT
GACCTGACCATTTGATGGAGTTTAAGTCAATACCTTCTTGAACCATTTCCCATAATGGTGAAAGTTCCCT
CAAGAATTTTACTCTGTCAGAAACGGCCTTACGACGTAGTCGATATGGTGCACTCTCAGTACAATCTCGC
TAGTAACATCAGCTAACGAAAGAGTTAGAGGCTCGCTAAATCGCACTGTCGGGGTCCCTTGGGTATTTTA
CACTAGCGTCAGGACGACTAGCATGTGTCTTTCCTTCCAGGGGTATGCGGGTGCGTGGACAAATGAGCAG
CATACGTATTTACTCGGCGTGCCTGCTCTCTCGTATTTCTCCTGGAGATCAAGGAAATGTTTCATGTCCA
AGCGAAAAGCCGCTCTACGGAATGGATCTACGTTACTGCCTGCATAAGGAAACCGGTGTAGCCAAGGACG
AAAGCGACCCTAGGTTCTAACCATCGACTTTGGCGGAAAGGTTTCACTCAGGAAGCAGACACTGATTGAC
ACGGTTTAGCAGAACGTTTGAGGACTAGGTCAAATTGAGTGGTTTAATATCGGCATGTCTGGCTTTAAAA
TTCAGTATAGTGCGCTGATCGGAAACGAATTAAAAACACGAGTTCCCAAAACCAGGCGGGCTCGCCACGC
TAATCGGCCCGGGGGATCCACTAGTTCTAGAGCGGCCGCCACCGCGGTGGAGCTCCAGCTTTTGTTCCCT
TTAGTGAGGGTTAATTGCGCGCTTGGCGTAATCATGGTCATAGCTGTTTCCTGTGTGAAATTGTTATCCG
CTCACAATTCCACACAACATAGGAGCCGGAAGCATAAAGTGTAAAGCCTGGGGTGCCTAATGAGTGAGGT
AACTCACATTAATTGCGTTGCGCTCACTGCCCGCTTTCCAGTCGGGAAACCTGTCGTGCCAGCTGCATTA
ATGAATCGGCCAACGCGCGGGGAGAGGCGGTTTGCGTATTGGGCGCTCTTCCGCTTCCTCGCTCACTGAC
TCGCTGCGCTCGGTCGTTCGGCTGCGGCGAGCGGTATCAGCTCACTCAAAGGCGGTAATACGGTTATCCA
CAGAATCAGGGGATAACGCAGGAAAGAACATGTGAGCAAAAGGCCAGCAAAAGGCCAGGAACCGTAAAAA
GGCCGCGTTGCTGGCGTTTTTCCATAGGCTCCGCCCCCCTGACGAGCATCACAAAAATCGACGCTCAAGT
CAGAGGTGGCGAAACCCGACAGGACTATAAAGATACCAGGCGTTTCCCCCTGGAAGCTCCCTCGTGCGCT
CTCCTGTTCCGACCCTGCCGCTTACCGGATACCTGTCCGCCTTTCTCCCTTCGGGAAGCGTGGCGCTTTC
TCATAGCTCACGCTGTAGGTATCTCAGTTCGGTGTAGGTCGTTCGCTCCAAGCTGGGCTGTGTGCACGAA
CCCCCCGTTCAGCCCGACCGCTGCGCCTTATCCGGTAACTATCGTCTTGAGTCCAACCCGGTAAGACACG
ACTTATCGCCACTGGCAGCAGCCACTGGTAACAGGATTAGCAGAGCGAGGTATGTAGGCGGTGCTACAGA
GTTCTTGAAGTGGTGGCCTAACTACGGCTACACTAGAAGGACAGTATTTGGTATCTGCGCTCTGCTGAAG
CCAGTTACCTTCGGAAAAAGAGTTGGTAGCTCTTGATCCGGCAAACAAACCACCGCTGGTAGCGGTGGTT
TTTTTGTTTGCAAGCAGCAGATTACGCGCAGAAAAAAAGGATCTCAAGAAGATCCTTTGATCTTTTCTAC
GGGGTCTGACGCTCAGTGGAACGAAAACTCACGTTAAGGGATTTTGGTCATGAGATTATCAAAAAGGATC
TTCACCTAGATCCTTTTAAATTAAAAATGAAGTTTTAAATCAATCTAAAGTATATATGAGTAAACTTGGT
CTGACAGTTACCAATGCTTAATCAGTGAGGCACCTATCTCAGCGATCTGTCTATTTCGTTCATCCATAGT
TGCCTGACTCCCCGTCGTGTAGATAACTACGATACGGGAGGGCTTACCATCTGGCCCCAGTGCTGCAATG
ATACCGCGAGACCCACGCTCACCGGCTCCAGATTTATCAGCAATAAACCAGCCAGCCGGAAGGGCCGAGC
GCAGAAGTGGTCCTGCAACTTTATCCGCCTCCATCCAGTCTATTAATTGTTGCCGGGAAGCTAGAGTAAG
TAGTTCGCCAGTTAATAGTTTGCGCAACGTTGTTGCCATTGCTACAGGCATCGTGGTGTCACGCTCGTCG
TTTGGTATGGCTTCATTCAGCTCCGGTTCCCAACGATCAAGGCGAGTTACATGATCCCCCATGTTGTGCA
AAAAAGCGGTTAGCTCCTTCGGTCCTCCGATCGTTGTCAGAAGTAAGTTGGCCGCAGTGTTATCACTCAT
GGTTATGGCAGCACTGCATAATTCTCTTACTGTCATGCCATCCGTAAGATGCTTTTCTGTGACTGGTGAG
TACTCAACCAAGTCATTCTGAGAATAGTGTATGCGGCGACCGAGTTGCTCTTGCCCGGCGTCAATACGGG
ATAATACCGCGCCACATAGCAGAACTTTAAAAGTGCTCATCATTGGAAAACGTTCTTCGGGGCGAAAACT
CTCAAGGATCTTACCGCTGTTGAGATCCAGTTCGATGTAACCCACTCGTGCACCCAACTGATCTTCAGCA
TCTTTTACTTTCACCAGCGTTTCTGGGTGAGCAAAAACAGGAAGGCAAAATGCCGCAAAAAAGGGAATAA
GGGCGACACGGAAATGTTGAATACTCATACTCTTCCTTTTTCAATATTATTGAAGCATTTATCAGGGTTA
TTGTCTCATGAGCGGATACATATTTGAATGTATTTAGAAAAATAAACAAATAGGGGTTCCGCGCACATTT
CCCCGAAAAGTGCCACCTGAACGAAGCATCTGTGCTTCATTTTGTAGAACAAAAATGCAACGCGAGAGCG
CTAATTTTTCAAACAAAGAATCTGAGCTGCATTTTTACAGAACAGAAATGCAACGCGAAAGCGCTATTTT
ACCAACGAAGAATCTGTGCTTCATTTTTGTAAAACAAAAATGCAACGCGAGAGCGCTAATTTTTCAAACA
AAGAATCTGAGCTGCATTTTTACAGAACAGAAATGCAACGCGAGAGCGCTATTTTACCAACAAAGAATCT
ATACTTCTTTTTTGTTCTACAAAAATGCATCCCGAGAGCGCTATTTTTCTAACAAAGCATCTTAGATTAC
TTTTTTTCTCCTTTGTGCGCTCTATAATGCAGTCTCTTGATAACTTTTTGCACTGTAGGTCCGTTAAGGT
TAGAAGAAGGCTACTTTGGTGTCTATTTTCTCTTCCATAAAAAAAGCCTGACTCCACTTCCCGCGTTTAC
TGATTACTAGCGAAGCTGCGGGTGCATTTTTTCAAGATAAAGGCATCCCCGATTATATTCTATACCGATG
TGGATTGCGCATACTTTGTGAACAGAAAGTGATAGCGTTGATGATTCTTCATTGGTCAGAAAATTATGAA
CGGTTTCTTCTATTTTGTCTCTATATACTACGTATAGGAAATGTTTACATTTTCGTATTGTTTTCGATTC
ACTCTATGAATAGTTCTTACTACAATTTTTTTGTCTAAAGAGTAATACTAGAGATAAACATAAAAAATGT
AGAGGTCGAGTTTAGATGCAAGTTCAAGGAGCGAAAGGTGGATGGGTAGGTTATATAGGGATATAGCACA
GAGATATATAGCAAAGAGATACTTTTGAGCAATGTTTGTGGAAGCGGTATTCGCAATATTTTAGTAGCTC
GTTACAGTCCGGTGCGTTTTTGGTTTTTTGAAAGTGCGTCTTCAGAGCGCTTTTGGTTTTCAAAAGCGCT
CTGAAGTTCCTATACTTTCTAGAGAATAGGAACTTCGGAATAGGAACTTCAAAGCGTTTCCGAAAACGAG
CGCTTCCGAAAATGCAACGCGAGCTGCGCACATACAGCTCACTGTTCACGTCGCACCTATATCTGCGTGT
TGCCTGTATATATATATACATGAGAAGAACGGCATAGTGCGTGTTTATGCTTAAATGCGTACTTATATGC
GTCTATTTATGTAGGATGAAAGGTAGTCTAGTACCTCCTGTGATATTATCCCATTCCATGCGGGGTATCG
TATGCTTCCTTCAGCACTACCCTTTAGCTGTTCTATATGCTGCCACTCCTCAATTGGATTAGTCTCATCC
TTCAATGCTATCATTTCCTTTGATATTGGATCATATTAAGAAACCATTATTATCATGACATTAACCTATA
AAAATAGGCGTATCACGAGGCCCTTTCGTCTCGCGCGTTTCGGTGATGACGGTGAAAACCTCTGACACAT
GCAGCTCCCGGAGACGGTCACAGCTTGTCTGTAAGCGGATGCCGGGAGCAGACAAGCCCGTCAGGGCGCG
TCAGCGGGTGTTGGCGGGTGTCGGGGCTGGCTTAACTATGCGGCATCAGAGCAGATTGTACTGAGAGTGC
ACCATAAACGACATTACTATATATATAATATAGGAAGCATTTAATAGACAGCATCGTAATATATGTGTAC
TTTGCAGTTATGACGCCAGATGGCAGTAGTGGAAGATATTCTTTATTGAAAAATAGCTTGTCACCTTACG
TACAATCTTGATCCGGAGCTTTTCTTTTTTTGCCGATTAAGAATTAATTCGGTCGAAAAAAGAAAAGGAG
AGGGCCAAGAGGGAGGGCATTGGTGACTATTGAGCACGTGAGTATACGTGATTAAGCACACAAAGGCAGC
TTGGAGTATGTCTGTTATTAATTTCACAGGTAGTTCTGGTCCATTGGTGAAAGTTTGCGGCTTGCAGAGC
ACAGAGGCCGCAGAATGTGCTCTAGATTCCGATGCTGACTTGCTGGGTATTATATGTGTGCCCAATAGAA
AGAGAACAATTGACCCGGTTATTGCAAGGAAAATTTCAAGTCTTGTAAAAGCATATAAAAATAGTTCAGG
CACTCCGAAATACTTGGTTGGCGTGTTTCGTAATCAACCTAAGGAGGATGTTTTGGCTCTGGTCAATGAT
TACGGCATTGATATCGTCCAACTGCATGGAGATGAGTCGTGGCAAGAATACCAAGAGTTCCTCGGTTTGC
CAGTTATTAAAAGACTCGTATTTCCAAAAGACTGCAACATACTACTCAGTGCAGCTTCACAGAAACCTCA
TTCGTTTATTCCCTTGTTTGATTCAGAAGCAGGTGGGACAGGTGAACTTTTGGATTGGAACTCGATTTCT
GACTGGGTTGGAAGGCAAGAGAGCCCCGAAAGCTTACATTTTATGTTAGCTGGTGGACTGACGCCAGAAA
ATGTTGGTGATGCGCTTAGATTAAATGGCGTTATTGGTGTTGATGTAAGCGGAGGTGTGGAGACAAATGG
TGTAAAAGACTCTAACAAAATAGCAAATTTCGTCAAAAATGCTAAGAAATAGGTTATTACTGAGTAGTAT
TTATTTAAGTATTGTTTGTGCACTTGCCTATGCGGTGTGAAATACCGCACAGATGCGTAAGGAGAAAATA
CCGCATCAGGAAATTGTAAACGTTAATATTTTGTTAAAATTCGCGTTAAATTTTTGTTAAATCAGCTCAT
TTTTTAACCAATAGGCCGAAATCGGCAAAATCCCTTATAAATCAAAAGAATAGACCGAGATAGGGT
[37 nt withheld, positions 9447-9483]
AAAGAACGTGGACTCCAACGTCAAAGG
[49 nt withheld, positions 9511-9559]
T
[91 nt withheld, positions 9561-9651]
G
[124 nt withheld, positions 9653-9776]
CGCGCCATTCGCCATTCAGGCTGCGCAACTGTTGGGAAGGGCGATCGGTGCGGGCCTCTTCGCTATTACG
CCAGCTGGCGAAAGGGGGATGTGCTGCAAGGCGATTAAGTTGGGTAACGCCAGGGTTTTCCCAGTCACGA
CGTTGTAAAACGACGGCCAGTGAGCGCGCGTAATACGACTCACTATAGGGCGAATTGGGTACCG
Features (pLannotate 1.2.2; 33 found; start..end, strand, type, name):
    515..536     +  misc_feature   BioBrick prefix: BioBrick prefix for parts that do not start with "ATG"
    537..624     +  CDS            lacI (fragment): lac repressor; lacI; The lac repressor binds to the lac operator to inhibit transcription in E. coli. This inhibition can be relieved by adding lactose or isopropyl-β-D-thiogalactopyranoside (IPTG).
    637..658     +  protein_bind   CAP binding site: CAP binding activates transcription in the presence of cAMP. E. coli catabolite activator protein
    673..703     +  promoter       lac promoter: promoter for the E. coli lac operon
    711..727     +  protein_bind   lac operator: The lac repressor binds to the lac operator to inhibit transcription in E. coli. This inhibition can be relieved by adding lactose or isopropyl-β-D-thiogalactopyranoside (IPTG). lac repressor encoded by lacI
    763..1437    +  CDS            mRFP1: mRFP1 is a basic (constitutively fluorescent) red fluorescent protein published in 2002, derived from Discosoma sp.. It is reported to be a somewhat slowly-maturing monomer with low acid sensitivity.
   1485..1556    +  terminator     rrnB T1 terminator: transcription terminator T1 from the E. coli rrnB gene
   1572..1599    +  terminator     T7Te terminator: phage T7 early transcription terminator
   1606..1626    +  misc_feature   BioBrick suffix: universal suffix for all parts
   1644..1668    -  misc_feature   bom (fragment): basis of mobility region from pBR322
   1698..1775    +  CDS            YO192_YEAST (fragment): Experimental evidence at protein level: Swiss-Prot protein existence level 1. From Saccharomyces cerevisiae (strain ATCC 204508 / S288c) (Baker's yeast).
   1915..2322    +  promoter       LEU2 promoter: S. cerevisiae LEU2
   2323..3417    +  CDS            LEU2: 3-isopropylmalate dehydrogenase, required for leucine biosynthesis; S. cerevisiae LEU2; yeast auxotrophic marker
   3779..3880    -  CDS            NFS1 (fragment): NFS1_YEAST - Also known as SPL1 From Saccharomyces cerevisiae (strain ATCC 204508 / S288c) (Baker's yeast).
   3893..3917    -  misc_feature   bom (fragment): basis of mobility region from pBR322
   4417..4465    -  misc_feature   MCS (fragment): pBluescript multiple cloning site
   4478..4496    -  promoter       T3 promoter: promoter for bacteriophage T3 RNA polymerase
   4541..4557    -  protein_bind   lac operator: The lac repressor binds to the lac operator to inhibit transcription in E. coli. This inhibition can be relieved by adding lactose or isopropyl-β-D-thiogalactopyranoside (IPTG). lac repressor encoded by lacI
   4565..4595    -  promoter       lac promoter: promoter for the E. coli lac operon
   4610..4631    -  protein_bind   CAP binding site: CAP binding activates transcription in the presence of cAMP. E. coli catabolite activator protein
   4644..4736    -  CDS            lacI (fragment): lac repressor; lacI; The lac repressor binds to the lac operator to inhibit transcription in E. coli. This inhibition can be relieved by adding lactose or isopropyl-β-D-thiogalactopyranoside (IPTG).
   4919..5507    -  rep_origin     ori: high-copy-number ColE1/pMB1/pBR322/pUC origin of replication
   5678..6538    -  CDS            AmpR: β-lactamase; bla; confers resistance to ampicillin, carbenicillin, and related antibiotics
   6539..6643    -  promoter       AmpR promoter: bla
   6670..8012    -  rep_origin     2μ ori: yeast 2μ plasmid origin of replication
   8080..8115    +  CDS            rop (fragment): Rop protein, which maintains plasmids at low copy number; rop
   8217..8266    +  misc_feature   bom (fragment): basis of mobility region from pBR322
   8267..8547    +  promoter       TRP1 promoter: S. cerevisiae TRP1
   8548..9222    +  CDS            TRP1: phosphoribosylanthranilate isomerase, required for tryptophan biosynthesis; S. cerevisiae TRP1; yeast auxotrophic marker
   9269..9320    +  misc_feature   bom (fragment): basis of mobility region from pBR322
   9321..9776    -  rep_origin     f1 ori (sequence partly withheld): f1 bacteriophage origin of replication; arrow indicates direction of (+) strand synthesis
   9784..9939    -  CDS            lacZα (fragment): LacZα fragment of β-galactosidase; lacZ fragment
   9947..9965    +  promoter       T7 promoter: promoter for bacteriophage T7 RNA polymerase
