[The description below was written by a language model from this plasmid's Addgene catalogue record and pLannotate feature annotations shown in this document.]
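Description:
pRS424-URR is a yeast–E. coli shuttle vector built on the pRS424 backbone and designed as a high-copy receiving plasmid for assembled exogenous metabolic pathways in Saccharomyces cerevisiae, as part of a standardized yeast parts toolkit. In bacteria it replicates from a high-copy ColE1/pUC-type origin and is selected with ampicillin through the AmpR (β-lactamase) gene. In yeast the 2μ origin supports multicopy episomal maintenance, and the backbone TRP1 gene with its own promoter provides tryptophan prototrophy selection. An f1 origin, remnants of the lacZα region and pBluescript-type multiple cloning site, and flanking T7 and T3 promoters are carried over from the parental vector.

The synthetic insert of about 4.4 kb, placed at the multiple cloning site, is recorded as URR1-RFP-Leu2-URR2. The annotated features show a bacterial mRFP1 expression cassette in BioBrick format (prefix and suffix, lac promoter with CAP site and operator, then the rrnB T1 and T7Te terminators), followed by the S. cerevisiae LEU2 promoter and coding sequence. The URR1 and URR2 elements are not annotated by name in the feature table, but they presumably correspond to the unannotated stretches on either side of these cassettes. According to the depositor, they act as homology arms: a pathway ligated together in vitro and carrying matching ends is captured into the vector by gap repair, that is, homologous recombination in yeast. The record does not state how the RFP and LEU2 cassettes are used during this step. A red reporter in E. coli and a second auxotrophic marker would fit a role as placeholder or screening elements, but that is an inference only.
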