Addgene plasmid #65330: pRS424-URR
Purpose: high copy number plasmid as receiving vector for exogenous pathway
Depositing lab: Junbiao Dai. Depositing organization: Tsinghua University. Publication: YeastFab: the design and construction of standard biological parts for metabolic engineering in Saccharomyces cerevisiae. Guo Y, Dong J, Zhou T, Auxillos J, Li T, Zhang W, Wang L, Shen Y, Luo Y, Zheng Y, Lin J, Chen GQ, Wu Q, Cai Y, Dai J. Nucleic Acids Res. 2015 May 8. pii: gkv464. 10.1093/nar/gkv464 PubMed 25956650.
Backbone
  Vector backbone: pRS424
  Backbone manufacturer: Agilent Technologies
  Vector type: Synthetic Biology
Growth in bacteria
  Bacterial resistance: Ampicillin, 100 μg/mL
  Growth temperature: 37°C
  Growth strain: DH5alpha
  Copy number: High Copy
Gene/Insert
  Gene/Insert name: URR1-RFP-Leu2-URR2
  Species: Synthetic
  Insert size (bp): 4421
  Cloning method: Unknown
  Sequencing primers: 5′ M13-F20; 3′ ColE1-Rev
Terms and licenses: Academic/Nonprofit Terms; Industry Terms: Not Available to Industry
Depositor comments: pRS424 with URR1-RFP-Leu2-URR2 frament inserted at MCS, used for receiving in vitro ligated pathway by gap-repair method(URR1 and URR2 are homologous arms)
How to cite: pRS424-URR was a gift from Junbiao Dai (Addgene plasmid # 65330 ; http://n2t.net/addgene:65330 ; RRID:Addgene_65330)
