>Addgene plasmid #65330 | pRS424-URR | addgene partial sequence | sequence record 137883 | M13-F20 5'-TGTAAAACGACGGCCAGT-3'
CCTCTAAGCACAGTCGCGCGTCCGAACCTAGCTCTACTTTAGAGGCCCCGGATTCTGGTGCTCGTAGACC
GCAGAACCGATTGGGGGGATGTACAACAATATTTGTTAGTCACCTTTGGGTCACGATCTCCCACCTTACT
GGAATTTAGTCCCTGCTATAATTTGCCTTGCATATAAGTTGCGTTACTTCAGCGTCCTAACCGCACCCTT
AGCACGAAGACAGATTTGTTCATTCCCATACTCCGGCGTTGGCAGGGGGTTCGCATGTCCCACGTGAAAC
GTTGCTAAACCCTCAGGTTTCTGAGCGACAAAAGCTTTAAACGGGAGTTCGCGCTCATAACTTGGTCCGA
ATGCGGGTTCTTGCATCGTTCGACTGAGTTTGTTTCATGTAGAACGGGCGCAAAGTATACTTAGTTCAAT
CTTCAATACCTCGTATCATTGTACACCTGCCGGTCACCACCCAACGATGTGGGGACGGCGTTGCAACTTC
GAGGACCTCGAGACCCCATTGGAATTCGCGGCCGCTTCTAGAGCAATACGCAAACCGCCTCTCCCCGCGC
GTTGGCCGATTCATTAATGCAGCTGGCACGACAGGTTTCCCGACTGGAAAGCGGGCAGTGAGCGCAACGC
AATTAATGTGAGTTAGCTCACTCATTAGGCACCCCAGGCTTTACACTTTATGCTTCCGGCTC
