>Addgene plasmid #65330 | pRS424-URR | addgene partial sequence | sequence record 137927 | LEU2-R 5'-accggtaccccatttaggac-3'
AGCGCCTCATCTGGAAGTGGAACACCTGTAGCATCGATAGCAGCACCACCAATTAAATGATTTTCGAAAT
CGAACTTGACATTGGAACGAACATCAGAAATAGCTTTAAGAACCTTAATGGCTTCGGCTGTGATTTCTTG
ACCAACGTGGTCACCTGGCAAAACGACGATCTTCTTAGGGGCAGACATTAGAATGGTATATCCTTGAAAT
ATATATATATATATTGCTGAAATGTAAAAGGTAAGAAAAGTTAGAAAGTAAGACGATTGCTAACCACCTA
TTGGAAAAAACAATAGGTCCTTAAATAATATTGTCAACTTCAAGTATTGTGATGCAAGCATTTAGTCATG
AACGCTTCTCTATTCTATATGAAAAGCCGGTTCCGGCGCTCTCACCTTTCCTTTTTCTCCCAATTTTTCA
GTTGAAAAAGGTATATGCGTC
